>Addgene plasmid #117867 | OsNRAT-upGFP | addgene full sequence | sequence record 231208 | Addgene NGS Result
AGATCTAACATCCAAAGACGAAAGGTTGAATGAAACCTTTTTGCCATCCGACATCCACAGGTCCATTCTC
ACACATAAGTGCCAAACGCAACAGGAGGGGATACACTAGCAGCAGACCGTTGCAAACGCAGGACCTCCAC
TCCTCTTCTCCTCAACACCCACTTTTGCCATCGAAAAACCAGCCCAGTTATTGGGCTTGATTGGAGCTCG
CTCATTCCAATTCCTTCTATTAGGCTACTAACACCATGACTTTATTAGCCTGTCTATCCTGGCCCCCCTG
GCGAGGTTCATGTTTGTTTATTTCCGAATGCAACAAGCTCCGCATTACACCCGAACATCACTCCAGATGA
GGGCTTTCTGAGTGTGGGGTCAAATAGTTTCATGTTCCCCAAATGGCCCAAAACTGACAGTTTAAACGCT
GTCTTGGAACCTAATATGACAAAAGCGTGATCTCATCCAAGATGAACTAAGTTTGGTTCGTTGAAATGCT
AACGGCCAGTTGGTCAAAAAGAAACTTCCAAAAGTCGGCATACCGTTTGTCTTGTTTGGTATTGATTGAC
GAATGCTCAAAAATAATCTCATTAATGCTTAGCGCAGTCTCTCTATCGCTTCTGAACCCCGGTGCACCTG
TGCCGAAACGCAAATGGGGAAACACCCGCTTTTTGGATGATTATGCATTGTCTCCACATTGTATGCTTCC
AAGATTCTGGTGGGAATACTGCTGATAGCCTAACGTTCATGATCAAAATTTAACTGTTCTAACCCCTACT
TGACAGCAATATATAAACAGAAGGAAGCTGCCCTGTCTTAAACCTTTTTTTTTATCATCATTATTAGCTT
ACTTTCATAATTGCGACTGGTTCCAATTGACAAGCTTTTGATTTTAACGACTTTTAACGACAACTTGAGA
AGATCAAAAAACAACTAATTATTCGAAACGAGGAATTCGCTGAGGCTTAATATGGAAGGGACTGGTGAGA
TGAGAGAGGTTGGACGAGAAACTCTCCATGGAGGTGTGGTGCAGAGTGTTAGTGAGACTGATGAGTACAA
AGAAAAGACTATTGACAGTGAAAAAGATGGGCAGTTTCGGGTGCAGCCAAGATGGAGGAAATTCTTGGCT
CATGTTGGGCCTGGAGCTCTGGTGGCCATTGGCTTCCTAGATCCTAGCAACTTGGAAACTGACATGCAAG
CTGGAGCTGACTTCAAGTATGAGCTTCTGTGGGTCATCTTAGTTGGGATGGTCTTTGCACTTCTGATCCA
AACATTAGCTGCCAACCTTGGAGTGAAAACAGGAAGGCACCTTGCTGAACTGTGCAGGGAAGAGTACCCG
CACTATGTCAACATTTTCTTATGGATCATTGCGGAGTTGGCGGTGATTTCTGATGACATTCCTGAAGTGT
TGGGCACAGCTTTTGCGTTCAACATATTGCTTAAGATTCCAGTGTGGGCTGGAGTTATTCTCACAGTGTT
CAGCACCCTCTTGCTTCTTGGAGTACAGAGATTTGGGGCTCGGAAGCTGGAGTTCATCATAGCAGCATTC
ATGTTCACTATGGCAGCTTGCTTCTTCGGAGAGCTAAGCTATTTGAGGCCGTCTGCAGGAGAGGTGGTCA
AGGGCATGTTTGTCCCTTCTCTCCAAGGGAAAGGCGCTGCTGCCAATGCGATCGCACTCTTTGGCGCTAT
CATCACACCATACAACTTGTTCTTGCACTCTGCTCTGGTCCTGTCAAGGAAGACCCCACGATCAGACAAA
AGCATCAGAGCTGCTTGCAGATACTTCCTTATTGAGTGTAGTCTTGCATTCATCGTGGCTTTCCTCATAA
ATGTTTCAGTCGTTGTTGTTGCTGGATCCATTTGCAATGCGAATAATCTTTCTCCAGCTGATGCCAACAC
GTGTGGTGACCTAACTCTGCAATCCACACCTCTTTTACTCAGGAATGTTTTGGGGAGATCAAGCTCGGTG
GTGTATGCTGTTGCGCTGCTAGCTTCTGGGCAAAGCACCACTATCAGTTGCACGTTCGCTGGGCAGGTCA
TCATGCAGGGGTTTCTGGACATGAAGATGAAGAATTGGGTAAGGAACCTCATCACCCGAGTCATCGCCAT
AGCTCCTAGCCTCATCGTCTCCATTGTCAGTGGTCCCTCAGGCGCCGGCAAGCTAATCATCCTGTCATCA
ATGATCCTGTCATTTGAGCTGCCGTTCGCTCTCATCCCTCTACTCAAGTTCTGCAACAGCAGCAAGAAAG
TTGGACCCCTCAAGGAATCCATCTATACGGTGGTGATCGCGTGGATCCTGAGCTTCGCGCTCATCGTCGT
CAACACCTACTTCCTAGTGTGGACATACGTGGACTGGCTCGTCCACAACAACCTCCCCAAGTATGCCAAT
GGCCTCATCTCCGTGGTGGTGTTCGCGCTCATGGCCGCCTACCTGGTCGCCGTCGTCTACCTGACGTTCA
GGAAGGACACGGTGGCGACGTACGTGCCGGTGCCGGAGCGGGCGCAGGCGCAGGTGGAGGCCGGCGGGAC
GCCGGTGGTGGACGCCTCCGCCGCCGACGAGGACCAGCCGGCTCCGTACAGGAAGGACCTTGCCGATGCT
TCCATGGAGGCATTAAACCTCAGCCTCGAGGGTTCGGAGAACCTGTACTTCCAATCTGGTTCGATGGTGA
GCAAGGGCGAGGAGCTGTTCACCGGGGTGGTGCCCATCCTGGTCGAGCTGGACGGCGACGTAAACGGCCA
CAAGTTCAGCGTGTCCGGCGAGGGCGAGGGCGATGCCACCTACGGCAAGCTGACCCTGAAGTTCATCTGC
ACCACCGGCAAGCTGCCCGTGCCCTGGCCCACCCTCGTGACCACCCTGACCTACGGCGTGCAGTGCTTCA
GCCGCTACCCCGACCACATGAAGCAGCACGACTTCTTCAAGTCCGCCATGCCCGAAGGCTACGTCCAGGA
GCGCACCATCTTCTTCAAGGACGACGGCAACTACAAGACCCGCGCCGAGGTGAAGTTCGAGGGCGACACC
CTGGTGAACCGCATCGAGCTGAAGGGCATCGACTTCAAGGAGGACGGCAACATCCTGGGGCACAAGCTGG
AGTACAACTACAACAGCCACAACGTCTATATCATGGCCGACAAGCAGAAGAACGGCATCAAGGTGAACTT
CAAGATCCGCCACAACATCGAGGACGGCAGCGTGCAGCTCGCCGACCACTACCAGCAGAACACCCCCATC
GGCGACGGCCCCGTGCTGCTGCCCGACAACCACTACCTGAGCACCCAGTCCGCCCTGAGCAAAGACCCCA
ACGAGAAGCGCGATCACATGGTCCTGCTGGAGTTCGTGACCGCCGCCGGGATCACTCTCGGCATGGACGA
GCTGTACAAGTCGTCGCATCATCATCATCATCATCATCATTAAGTCGACCATCATCATCATCATCATTGA
GTTTGTAGCCTTAGACATGACTGTTCCTCAGTTCAAGTTGGGCACTTACGAGAAGACCGGTCTTGCTAGA
TTCTAATCAAGAGGATGTCAGAATGCCATTTGCCTGAGAGATGCAGGCTTCATTTTTGATACTTTTTTAT
TTGTAACCTATATAGTATAGGATTTTTTTTGTCATTTTGTTTCTTCTCGTACGAGCTTGCTCCTGATCAG
CCTATCTCGCAGCTGATGAATATCTTGTGGTAGGGGTTTGGGAAAATCATTCGAGTTTGATGTTTTTCTT
GGTATTTCCCACTCCTCTTCAGAGTACAGAAGATTAAGTGAGACCTTCGTTTGTGCGGATCCCCCACACA
CCATAGCTTCAAAATGTTTCTACTCCTTTTTTACTCTTCCAGATTTTCTCGGACTCCGCGCATCGCCGTA
CCACTTCAAAACACCCAAGCACAGCATACTAAATTTCCCCTCTTTCTTCCTCTAGGGTGTCGTTAATTAC
CCGTACTAAAGGTTTGGAAAAGAAAAAAGAGACCGCCTCGTTTCTTTTTCTTCGTCGAAAAAGGCAATAA
AAATTTTTATCACGTTTCTTTTTCTTGAAAATTTTTTTTTTTGATTTTTTTCTCTTTCGATGACCTCCCA
TTGATATTTAAGTTAATAAACGGTCTTCAATTTCTCAAGTTTCAGTTTCATTTTTCTTGTTCTATTACAA
CTTTTTTTACTTCTTGCTCATTAGAAAGAAAGCATAGCAATCTAATCTAAGGGCGGTGTTGACAATTAAT
CATCGGCATAGTATATCGGCATAGTATAATACGACAAGGTGAGGAACTAAACCATGGCCAAGTTGACCAG
TGCCGTTCCGGTGCTCACCGCGCGCGACGTCGCCGGAGCGGTCGAGTTCTGGACCGACCGGCTCGGGTTC
TCCCGGGACTTCGTGGAGGACGACTTCGCCGGTGTGGTCCGGGACGACGTGACCCTGTTCATCAGCGCGG
TCCAGGACCAGGTGGTGCCGGACAACACCCTGGCCTGGGTGTGGGTGCGCGGCCTGGACGAGCTGTACGC
CGAGTGGTCGGAGGTCGTGTCCACGAACTTCCGGGACGCCTCCGGGCCGGCCATGACCGAGATCGGCGAG
CAGCCGTGGGGGCGGGAGTTCGCCCTGCGCGACCCGGCCGGCAACTGCGTGCACTTCGTGGCCGAGGAGC
AGGACTGACACGTCCGACGCGGCCCGACGGGTCCGAGGCCTCGGAGATCCGTCCCCCTTTTCCTTTGTCG
ATATCATGTAATTAGTTATGTCACGCTTACATTCACGCCCTCCCCCCACATCCGCTCTAACCGAAAAGGA
AGGAGTTAGACAACCTGAAGTCTAGGTCCCTATTTATTTTTTTATAGTTATGTTAGTATTAAGAACGTTA
TTTATATTTCAAATTTTTCTTTTTTTTCTGTACAGACGCGTGTACGCATGTAACATTATACTGAAAACCT
TGCTTGAGAAGGTTTTGGGACGCTCGAAGGCTTTAATTTGCAAGCTGGAGACCAACATGTGAGCAAAAGG
CCAGCAAAAGGCCAGGAACCGTAAAAAGGCCGCGTTGCTGGCGTTTTTCCATAGGCTCCGCCCCCCTGAC
GAGCATCACAAAAATCGACGCTCAAGTCAGAGGTGGCGAAACCCGACAGGACTATAAAGATACCAGGCGT
TTCCCCCTGGAAGCTCCCTCGTGCGCTCTCCTGTTCCGACCCTGCCGCTTACCGGATACCTGTCCGCCTT
TCTCCCTTCGGGAAGCGTGGCGCTTTCTCATAGCTCACGCTGTAGGTATCTCAGTTCGGTGTAGGTCGTT
CGCTCCAAGCTGGGCTGTGTGCACGAACCCCCCGTTCAGCCCGACCGCTGCGCCTTATCCGGTAACTATC
GTCTTGAGTCCAACCCGGTAAGACACGACTTATCGCCACTGGCAGCAGCCACTGGTAACAGGATTAGCAG
AGCGAGGTATGTAGGCGGTGCTACAGAGTTCTTGAAGTGGTGGCCTAACTACGGCTACACTAGAAGAACA
GTATTTGGTATCTGCGCTCTGCTGAAGCCAGTTACCTTCGGAAAAAGAGTTGGTAGCTCTTGATCCGGCA
AACAAACCACCGCTGGTAGCGGTGGTTTTTTTGTTTGCAAGCAGCAGATTACGCGCAGAAAAAAAGGATC
TCAAGAAGATCCTTTGATCTTTTCTACGGGGTCTGACGCTCAGTGGAACGAAAACTCACGTTAAGGGATT
TTGGTCATGAGATC
Features (pLannotate 1.2.2; 12 found; start..end, strand, type, name):
      2..940     +  promoter       AOX1 promoter: Pichia pastoris AOX1; inducible promoter, regulated by methanol
    962..2596    +  CDS            NRAT1: NRAT1_ORYSJ - Experimental evidence at transcript level: Swiss-Prot protein existence level 2. Metal transporter that transports the trivalent cation aluminum (Al(3+)), but does not seem to transport divalent cations such as iron (Fe(2+)), manganese (Mg(2+)) or Cadmium (Cd(2+)). Involved in Al tolerance by taking up Al in root cells, where it is detoxified by chelation with organic acid anions and sequestration into the vacuoles. From Oryza sativa subsp. japonica (Rice).
   2654..3370    +  CDS            EGFP: EGFP is a basic (constitutively fluorescent) green fluorescent protein published in 1996, derived from Aequorea victoria. It is reported to be a rapidly-maturing weak dimer with moderate acid sensitivity.
   3376..3394    +  CDS            capTEV™ (fragment): composite tag for in vivo biotinylation, TEV protease cleavage, and 6xHis tagging
   3410..3427    +  CDS            capTEV™ (fragment): composite tag for in vivo biotinylation, TEV protease cleavage, and 6xHis tagging
   3438..3503    +  CDS            AOX1 (fragment): ALOX1_KOMPC - Experimental evidence at protein level: Swiss-Prot protein existence level 1. Major isoform of alcohol oxidase, which catalyzes the oxidation of methanol to formaldehyde and hydrogen peroxide, the first step in the methanol utilization pathway of methylotrophic yeasts. From Komagataella phaffii (strain ATCC 76273 / CBS 7435 / CECT 11047 / NRRL Y-11430 / Wegner 21-1) (Yeast) (Pichia pastoris).
   3507..3753    +  terminator     AOX1 terminator: Pichia pastoris AOX1; transcription terminator for AOX1
   3774..4181    +  promoter       TEF1 promoter: S. cerevisiae TEF1; promoter for EF-1α
   4188..4235    +  promoter       EM7 promoter: synthetic bacterial promoter&nbsp
   4254..4628    +  CDS            BleoR: antibiotic-binding protein; Sh ble from Streptoalloteichus hindustanus; confers resistance to bleomycin, phleomycin, and Zeocin™
   4694..4941    +  terminator     CYC1 terminator: S. cerevisiae CYC1; transcription terminator for CYC1
   5016..5604    -  rep_origin     ori: high-copy-number ColE1/pMB1/pBR322/pUC origin of replication
