[The description below was written by a language model from this plasmid's Addgene catalogue record and pLannotate feature annotations shown in this document.]
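Description:
OsNRAT-upGFP is a yeast expression plasmid built on the pPICZc backbone for methanol-inducible protein production in Pichia pastoris (Komagataella phaffii). The sequenced construct is 5,684 nt. It is propagated in E. coli through a high-copy ColE1/pUC-type origin and carries no yeast replication origin in the annotated features, consistent with the pPICZ family's usual use as an integrating vector. Selection in both hosts relies on a single Sh ble (BleoR) gene conferring Zeocin resistance. This gene sits behind tandem promoters, the S. cerevisiae TEF1 promoter for yeast and the synthetic EM7 promoter for bacteria, and is followed by the CYC1 terminator.

The payload is the rice (Oryza sativa subsp. japonica) NRAT1 coding sequence, which encodes a metal transporter described as carrying trivalent aluminium into root cells as part of aluminium tolerance. It is placed under the AOX1 promoter and terminated by the AOX1 terminator, with a short fragment of AOX1 coding sequence retained just upstream of the terminator. EGFP lies downstream of the transporter, and the catalogue lists it as a C-terminal fusion. After EGFP come two short matches to a composite tag that combines TEV cleavage and 6xHis elements. These suggest a protease site and a histidine tag at the extreme C terminus, although the annotation identifies them only as fragments.

The stated purpose is simply protein expression. The arrangement would suit monitoring expression of this membrane protein by GFP fluorescence and affinity purification, but the record does not state these uses, nor does it explain the "up" in the construct name or the cloning method.
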