Addgene plasmid #117867: OsNRAT-upGFP
Purpose: protein expression
Depositing lab: Geoffrey Chang. Depositing organization: University of California, San Diego (UCSD).
Backbone
  Vector backbone: pPICZc
  Backbone size w/o insert (bp): 3329
  Vector type: Yeast Expression
Growth in bacteria
  Bacterial resistance: Bleocin (Zeocin), 50 μg/mL
  Growth temperature: 37°C
  Growth strain: DH5alpha
  Copy number: High Copy
Gene/Insert
  Gene/Insert name: OsNRAT-upGFP
  Species: Oryza sativa
  Promoter: AOX
  Tag / fusion protein: eGFP (C terminal on insert)
  Cloning method: Unknown
  Sequencing primers: 5′ GACTGGTTCCAATTGACAAGC; 3′ GCAAATGGCATTCTGACATCC
Terms and licenses: Academic/Nonprofit Terms; Industry Terms: Not Available to Industry
How to cite: OsNRAT-upGFP was a gift from Geoffrey Chang (Addgene plasmid # 117867 ; http://n2t.net/addgene:117867 ; RRID:Addgene_117867)
