>Addgene plasmid #117867 | OsNRAT-upGFP | depositor partial sequence | sequence record 222680 | insert sequence
ATGGAAGGGACTGGTGAGATGAGAGAGGTTGGACGAGAAACTCTCCATGGAGGTGTGGTGCAGAGTGTTA
GTGAGACTGATGAGTACAAAGAAAAGACTATTGACAGTGAAAAAGATGGGCAGTTTCGGGTGCAGCCAAG
ATGGAGGAAATTCTTGGCTCATGTTGGGCCTGGAGCTCTGGTGGCCATTGGCTTCCTAGATCCTAGCAAC
TTGGAAACTGACATGCAAGCTGGAGCTGACTTCAAGTATGAGCTTCTGTGGGTCATCTTAGTTGGGATGG
TCTTTGCACTTCTGATCCAAACATTAGCTGCCAACCTTGGAGTGAAAACAGGAAGGCACCTTGCTGAACT
GTGCAGGGAAGAGTACCCGCACTATGTCAACATTTTCTTATGGATCATTGCGGAGTTGGCGGTGATTTCT
GATGACATTCCTGAAGTGTTGGGCACAGCTTTTGCGTTCAACATATTGCTTAAGATTCCAGTGTGGGCTG
GAGTTATTCTCACAGTGTTCAGCACCCTCTTGCTTCTTGGAGTACAGAGATTTGGGGCTCGGAAGCTGGA
GTTCATCATAGCAGCATTCATGTTCACTATGGCAGCTTGCTTCTTCGGAGAGCTAAGCTATTTGAGGCCG
TCTGCAGGAGAGGTGGTCAAGGGCATGTTTGTCCCTTCTCTCCAAGGGAAAGGCGCTGCTGCCAATGCGA
TCGCACTCTTTGGCGCTATCATCACACCATACAACTTGTTCTTGCACTCTGCTCTGGTCCTGTCAAGGAA
GACCCCACGATCAGACAAAAGCATCAGAGCTGCTTGCAGATACTTCCTTATTGAGTGTAGTCTTGCATTC
ATCGTGGCTTTCCTCATAAATGTTTCAGTCGTTGTTGTTGCTGGATCCATTTGCAATGCGAATAATCTTT
CTCCAGCTGATGCCAACACGTGTGGTGACCTAACTCTGCAATCCACACCTCTTTTACTCAGGAATGTTTT
GGGGAGATCAAGCTCGGTGGTGTATGCTGTTGCGCTGCTAGCTTCTGGGCAAAGCACCACTATCAGTTGC
ACGTTCGCTGGGCAGGTCATCATGCAGGGGTTTCTGGACATGAAGATGAAGAATTGGGTAAGGAACCTCA
TCACCCGAGTCATCGCCATAGCTCCTAGCCTCATCGTCTCCATTGTCAGTGGTCCCTCAGGCGCCGGCAA
GCTAATCATCCTGTCATCAATGATCCTGTCATTTGAGCTGCCGTTCGCTCTCATCCCTCTACTCAAGTTC
TGCAACAGCAGCAAGAAAGTTGGACCCCTCAAGGAATCCATCTATACGGTGGTGATCGCGTGGATCCTGA
GCTTCGCGCTCATCGTCGTCAACACCTACTTCCTAGTGTGGACATACGTGGACTGGCTCGTCCACAACAA
CCTCCCCAAGTATGCCAATGGCCTCATCTCCGTGGTGGTGTTCGCGCTCATGGCCGCCTACCTGGTCGCC
GTCGTCTACCTGACGTTCAGGAAGGACACGGTGGCGACGTACGTGCCGGTGCCGGAGCGGGCGCAGGCGC
AGGTGGAGGCCGGCGGGACGCCGGTGGTGGACGCCTCCGCCGCCGACGAGGACCAGCCGGCTCCGTACAG
GAAGGACCTTGCCGATGCTTCCATGGAGTAG
